>Addgene plasmid #160282 | pLEX307-MERS-CoV-3CL | addgene full sequence | sequence record 313892 | Addgene NGS Result
CTCGMGGCCTGCWKGTGCAAAGATGGATAAAGTTTTAAACAGAGAGGAATCTTTGCAGCTAATGGACCTT
CTAGGTCTTGAAAGGAGTGGGAATTGGCTCCGGTGCCCGTCAGTGGGCAGAGCGCACATCGCCCACAGTC
CCCGAGAAGTTGGGGGGAGGGGTCGGCAATTGAACCGGTGCCTAGAGAAGGTGGCGCGGGGTAAACTGGG
AAAGTGATGTCGTGTACTGGCTCCGCCTTTTTCCCGAGGGTGGGGGAGAACCGTATATAAGTGCAGTAGT
CGCCGTGAACGTTCTTTTTCGCAACGGGTTTGCCGCCAGAACACAGGTAAGTGCCGTGTGTGGTTCCCGC
GGGCCTGGCCTCTTTACGGGTTATGGCCCTTGCGTGCCTTGAATTACTTCCACCTGGCTGCAGTACGTGA
TTCTTGATCCCGAGCTTCGGGTTGGAAGTGGGTGGGAGAGTTCGAGGCCTTGCGCTTAAGGAGCCCCTTC
GCCTCGTGCTTGAGTTGAGGCCTGGCCTGGGCGCTGGGGCCGCCGCGTGCGAATCTGGTGGCACCTTCGC
GCCTGTCTCGCTGCTTTCGATAAGTCTCTAGCCATTTAAAATTTTTGATGACCTGCTGCGACGCTTTTTT
TCTGGCAAGATAGTCTTGTAAATGCGGGCCAAGATCTGCACACTGGTATTTCGGTTTTTGGGGCCGCGGG
CGGCGACGGGGCCCGTGCGTCCCAGCGCACATGTTCGGCGAGGCGGGGCCTGCGAGCGCGGCCACCGAGA
ATCGGACGGGGGTAGTCTCAAGCTGGCCGGCCTGCTCTGGTGCCTGGCCTCGCGCCGCCGTGTATCGCCC
CGCCCTGGGCGGCAAGGCTGGCCCGGTCGGCACCAGTTGCGTGAGCGGAAAGATGGCCGCTTCCCGGCCC
TGCTGCAGGGAGCTCAAAATGGAGGACGCGGCGCTCGGGAGAGCGGGCGGGTGAGTCACCCACACAAAGG
AAAAGGGCCTTTCCGTCCTCAGCCGTCGCTTCATGTGACTCCACGGAGTACCGGGCGCCGTCCAGGCACC
TCGATTAGTTCTCGAGCTTTTGGAGTACGTCGTCTTTAGGTTGGGGGGAGGGGTTTTATGCGATGGAGTT
TCCCCACACTGAGTGGGTGGAGACTGAAGTTAGGCCAGCTTGGCACTTGATGTAATTCTCCTTGGAATTT
GCCCTTTTTGAGTTTGGATCTTGGTTCATTCTCAAGCCTCAGACAGTGGTTCAAAGTTTTTTTCTTCCAT
TTCAGGTGTCGTGAGGCTAGCATCGATTGATCAACAAGTTTGTACAAAAAAGCAGGCTACAAAATG
[918 nt withheld, positions 1327-2244]
TAAAACCCAGCTTTCTTGTACAAAGTGGTTGATATCGGTAAGCCTATCCCTAACCCTCTCCTCGGTCTCG
ATTCTACGTAGTAATGAACTAGTACCGGTTAAGTCGACAATCAACGCGTTAAGTCGACAATCAACCTCTG
GATTACAAAATTTGTGAAAGATTGACTGGTATTCTTAACTATGTTGCTCCTTTTACGCTATGTGGATACG
CTGCTTTAATGCCTTTGTATCATGCTATTGCTTCCCGTATGGCTTTCATTTTCTCCTCCTTGTATAAATC
CTGGTTGCTGTCTCTTTATGAGGAGTTGTGGCCCGTTGTCAGGCAACGTGGCGTGGTGTGCACTGTGTTT
GCTGACGCAACCCCCACTGGTTGGGGCATTGCCACCACCTGTCAGCTCCTTTCCGGGACTTTCGCTTTCC
CCCTCCCTATTGCCACGGCGGAACTCATCGCCGCCTGCCTTGCCCGCTGCTGGACAGGGGCTCGGCTGTT
GGGCACTGACAATTCCGTGGTGTTGTCGGGGAAATCATCGTCCTTTCCTTGGCTGCTCGCCTGTGTTGCC
ACCTGGATTCTGCGCGGGACGTCCTTCTGCTACGTCCCTTCGGCCCTCAATCCAGCGGACCTTCCTTCCC
GCGGCCTGCTGCCGGCTCTGCGGCCTCTTCCGCGTCTTCGCCTTCGCCCTCAGACGAGTCGGATCTCCCT
TTGGGCCGCCTCCCCGCGTCGACTTTAAGACCAATGACTTACAAGGCAGCTGTAGATCTTAGCCACTTTT
TAAAAGAAAAGGGGGGACTGGAAGGGCTAATTCACTCCCAACGAAGACAAGATCTGCTTTTTGCTTGTAC
TGGGTCTCTCTGGTTAGACCAGATCTGAGCCTGGGAGCTCTCTGGCTAACTAGGGAACCCACTGCTTAAG
CCTCAATAAAGCTTGCCTTGAGTGCTTCAAGTAGTGTGTGCCCGTCTGTTGTGTGACTCTGGTAACTAGA
GATCCCTCAGACCCTTTTAGTCAGTGTGGAAAATCTCTAGCAGTACGTATAGTAGTTCATGTCATCTTAT
TATTCAGTATTTATAACTTGCAAAGAAATGAATATCAGAGAGTGAGAGGAACTTGTTTATTGCAGCTTAT
AATGGTTACAAATAAAGCAATAGCATCACAAATTTCACAAATAAAGCATTTTTTTCACTGCATTCTAGTT
GTGGTTTGTCCAAACTCATCAATGTATCTTATCATGTCTGGCTCTAGCTATCCCGCCCCTAACTCCGCCC
ATCCCGCCCCTAACTCCGCCCAGTTCCGCCCATTCTCCGCCCCATGGCTGACTAATTTTTTTTATTTATG
CAGAGGCCGAGGCCGCCTCGGCCTCTGAGCTATTCCAGAAGTAGTGAGGAGGCTTTTTTGGAGGCCTAGG
GACGTACCCAATTCGCCCTATAGTGAGTCGTATTACGCGCGCTCACTGGCCGTCGTTTTACAACGTCGTG
ACTGGGAAAACCCTGGCGTTACCCAACTTAATCGCCTTGCAGCACATCCCCCTTTCGCCAGCTGGCGTAA
TAGCGAAGAGGCCCGCACCGATCGCCCTTCCCAACAGTTGCGCAGCCTGAATGGCGAATGGG
[124 nt withheld, positions 3847-3970]
C
[91 nt withheld, positions 3972-4062]
A
[49 nt withheld, positions 4064-4112]
CCTTTGACGTTGGAGTCCACGTTCTTT
[37 nt withheld, positions 4140-4176]
ACCCTATCTCGGTCTATTCTTTTGATTTATAAGGGATTTTGCCGATTTCGGCCTATTGGTTAAAAAATGA
GCTGATTTAACAAAAATTTAACGCGAATTTTAACAAAATATTAACGCTTACAATTTAGGTGGCACTTTTC
GGGGAAATGTGCGCGGAACCCCTATTTGTTTATTTTTCTAAATACATTCAAATATGTATCCGCTCATGAG
ACAATAACCCTGATAAATGCTTCAATAATATTGAAAAAGGAAGAGTATGAGTATTCAACATTTCCGTGTC
GCCCTTATTCCCTTTTTTGCGGCATTTTGCCTTCCTGTTTTTGCTCACCCAGAAACGCTGGTGAAAGTAA
AAGATGCTGAAGATCAGTTGGGTGCACGAGTGGGTTACATCGAACTGGATCTCAACAGCGGTAAGATCCT
TGAGAGTTTTCGCCCCGAAGAACGTTTTCCAATGATGAGCACTTTTAAAGTTCTGCTATGTGGCGCGGTA
TTATCCCGTATTGACGCCGGGCAAGAGCAACTCGGTCGCCGCATACACTATTCTCAGAATGACTTGGTTG
AGTACTCACCAGTCACAGAAAAGCATCTTACGGATGGCATGACAGTAAGAGAATTATGCAGTGCTGCCAT
AACCATGAGTGATAACACTGCGGCCAACTTACTTCTGACAACGATCGGAGGACCGAAGGAGCTAACCGCT
TTTTTGCACAACATGGGGGATCATGTAACTCGCCTTGATCGTTGGGAACCGGAGCTGAATGAAGCCATAC
CAAACGACGAGCGTGACACCACGATGCCTGTAGCAATGGCAACAACGTTGCGCAAACTATTAACTGGCGA
ACTACTTACTCTAGCTTCCCGGCAACAATTAATAGACTGGATGGAGGCGGATAAAGTTGCAGGACCACTT
CTGCGCTCGGCCCTTCCGGCTGGCTGGTTTATTGCTGATAAATCTGGAGCCGGTGAGCGTGGGTCTCGCG
GTATCATTGCAGCACTGGGGCCAGATGGTAAGCCCTCCCGTATCGTAGTTATCTACACGACGGGGAGTCA
GGCAACTATGGATGAACGAAATAGACAGATCGCTGAGATAGGTGCCTCACTGATTAAGCATTGGTAACTG
TCAGACCAAGTTTACTCATATATACTTTAGATTGATTTAAAACTTCATTTTTAATTTAAAAGGATCTAGG
TGAAGATCCTTTTTGATAATCTCATGACCAAAATCCCTTAACGTGAGTTTTCGTTCCACTGAGCGTCAGA
CCCCGTAGAAAAGATCAAAGGATCTTCTTGAGATCCTTTTTTTCTGCGCGTAATCTGCTGCTTGCAAACA
AAAAAACCACCGCTACCAGCGGTGGTTTGTTTGCCGGATCAAGAGCTACCAACTCTTTTTCCGAAGGTAA
CTGGCTTCAGCAGAGCGCAGATACCAAATACTGTTCTTCTAGTGTAGCCGTAGTTAGGCCACCACTTCAA
GAACTCTGTAGCACCGCCTACATACCTCGCTCTGCTAATCCTGTTACCAGTGGCTGCTGCCAGTGGCGAT
AAGTCGTGTCTTACCGGGTTGGACTCAAGACGATAGTTACCGGATAAGGCGCAGCGGTCGGGCTGAACGG
GGGGTTCGTGCACACAGCCCAGCTTGGAGCGAACGACCTACACCGAACTGAGATACCTACAGCGTGAGCT
ATGAGAAAGCGCCACGCTTCCCGAAGGGAGAAAGGCGGACAGGTATCCGGTAAGCGGCAGGGTCGGAACA
GGAGAGCGCACGAGGGAGCTTCCAGGGGGAAACGCCTGGTATCTTTATAGTCCTGTCGGGTTTCGCCACC
TCTGACTTGAGCGTCGATTTTTGTGATGCTCGTCAGGGGGGCGGAGCCTATGGAAAAACGCCAGCAACGC
GGCCTTTTTACGGTTCCTGGCCTTTTGCTGGCCTTTTGCTCACATGTTCTTTCCTGCGTTATCCCCTGAT
TCTGTGGATAACCGTATTACCGCCTTTGAGTGAGCTGATACCGCTCGCCGCAGCCGAACGACCGAGCGCA
GCGAGTCAGTGAGCGAGGAAGCGGAAGAGCGCCCAATACGCAAACCGCCTCTCCCCGCGCGTTGGCCGAT
TCATTAATGCAGCTGGCACGACAGGTTTCCCGACTGGAAAGCGGGCAGTGAGCGCAACGCAATTAATGTG
AGTTAGCTCACTCATTAGGCACCCCAGGCTTTACACTTTATGCTTCCGGCTCGTATGTTGTGTGGAATTG
TGAGCGGATAACAATTTCACACAGGAAACAGCTATGACCATGATTACGCCAAGCGCGCAATTAACCCTCA
CTAAAGGGAACAAAAGCTGGAGCTGCAAGCTTAATGTAGTCTTATGCAATACTCTTGTAGTCTTGCAACA
TGGTAACGATGAGTTAGCAACATGCCTTACAAGGAGAGAAAAAGCACCGTGCATGCCGATTGGTGGAAGT
AAGGTGGTACGATCGTGCCTTATTAGGAAGGCAACAGACGGGTCTGACATGGATTGGACGAACCACTGAA
TTGCCGCATTGCAGAGATATTGTATTTAAGTGCCTAGCTCGATACATAAACGGGTCTCTCTGGTTAGACC
AGATCTGAGCCTGGGAGCTCTCTGGCTAACTAGGGAACCCACTGCTTAAGCCTCAATAAAGCTTGCCTTG
AGTGCTTCAAGTAGTGTGTGCCCGTCTGTTGTGTGACTCTGGTAACTAGAGATCCCTCAGACCCTTTTAG
TCAGTGTGGAAAATCTCTAGCAGTGGCGCCCGAACAGGGACTTGAAAGCGAAAGGGAAACCAGAGGAGCT
CTCTCGACGCAGGACTCGGCTTGCTGAAGCGCGCACGGCAAGAGGCGAGGGGCGGCGACTGGTGAGTACG
CCAAAAATTTTGACTAGCGGAGGCTAGAAGGAGAGAGATGGGTGCGAGAGCGTCAGTATTAAGCGGGGGA
GAATTAGATCGCGATGGGAAAAAATTCGGTTAAGGCCAGGGGGAAAGAAAAAATATAAATTAAAACATAT
AGTATGGGCAAGCAGGGAGCTAGAACGATTCGCAGTTAATCCTGGCCTGTTAGAAACATCAGAAGGCTGT
AGACAAATACTGGGACAGCTACAACCATCCCTTCAGACAGGATCAGAAGAACTTAGATCATTATATAATA
CAGTAGCAACCCTCTATTGTGTGCATCAAAGGATAGAGATAAAAGACACCAAGGAAGCTTTAGACAAGAT
AGAGGAAGAGCAAAACAAAAGTAAGACCACCGCACAGCAAGCGGCCGCTGATCTTCAGACCTGGAGGAGG
AGATATGAGGGACAATTGGAGAAGTGAATTATATAAATATAAAGTAGTAAAAATTGAACCATTAGGAGTA
GCACCCACCAAGGCAAAGAGAAGAGTGGTGCAGAGAGAAAAAAGAGCAGTGGGAATAGGAGCTTTGTTCC
TTGGGTTCTTGGGAGCAGCAGGAAGCACTATGGGCGCAGCGTCAATGACGCTGACGGTACAGGCCAGACA
ATTATTGTCTGGTATAGTGCAGCAGCAGAACAATTTGCTGAGGGCTATTGAGGCGCAACAGCATCTGTTG
CAACTCACAGTCTGGGGCATCAAGCAGCTCCAGGCAAGAATCCTGGCTGTGGAAAGATACCTAAAGGATC
AACAGCTCCTGGGGATTTGGGGTTGCTCTGGAAAACTCATTTGCACCACTGCTGTGCCTTGGAATGCTAG
TTGGAGTAATAAATCTCTGGAACAGATTTGGAATCACACGACCTGGATGGAGTGGGACAGAGAAATTAAC
AATTACACAAGCTTAATACACTCCTTAATTGAAGAATCGCAAAACCAGCAAGAAAAGAATGAACAAGAAT
TATTGGAATTAGATAAATGGGCAAGTTTGTGGAATTGGTTTAACATAACAAATTGGCTGTGGTATATAAA
ATTATTCATAATGATAGTAGGAGGCTTGGTAGGTTTAAGAATAGTTTTTGCTGTACTTTCTATAGTGAAT
AGAGTTAGGCAGGGATATTCACCATTATCGTTTCAGACCCACCTCCCAACCCCGAGGGGACCCATGCATT
GCATCTCAATTAGTCAGCAACCAGGTGTGGAAAGTCCCCAGGCTCCCCAGCAGGCAGAAGTATGCAAAGC
ATGCGTCTCAATTAGTCAGCAACCATAGTCCCGCCCCTAACTCCGCCCATCCCGCCCCTAACTCCGCCCA
GTTCCGCCCATTCTCCGCCCCATGGCTGACTAATTTTTTTTATTTATGCAGAGGCCGAGGCCGCCTCGGC
CTCTGAGCTATTCCAGAAGTAGTGAGGAGGCTTTTTTGGAGGCCTAGGCTTTTGCAAAAAGCTTTCTAGA
GGTACCACCGGAGCTTACCATGACCGAGTACAAGCCCACGGTGCGCCTCGCCACCCGCGACGACGTCCCC
AGGGCCGTACGCACCCTCGCCGCCGCGTTCGCCGACTACCCCGCCACGCGCCACACCGTCGATCCGGACC
GCCACATCGAGCGGGTCACCGAGCTGCAAGAACTCTTCCTCACGCGCGTCGGGCTCGACATCGGCAAGGT
GTGGGTCGCGGACGACGGCGCCGCCGTGGCGGTCTGGACCACGCCGGAGAGCGTCGAAGCGGGGGCGGTG
TTCGCCGAGATCGGCCCGCGCATGGCCGAGTTGAGCGGTTCCCGGCTGGCCGCGCAGCAACAGATGGAAG
GCCTCCTGGCGCCGCACCGGCCCAAGGAGCCCGCGTGGTTCCTGGCCACCGTCGGCGTCTCGCCCGACCA
CCAGGGCAAGGGTCTGGGCAGCGCCGTCGTGCTCCCCGGAGTGGAGGCGGCCGAGCGCGCCGGGGTGCCC
GCCTTCCTGGAGACCTCCGCGCCCCGCAACCTCCCCTTCTACGAGCGGCTCGGCTTCACCGTCACCGCCG
ACGTCGAGGTGCCCGAAGGACCGCGCACCTGGTGCATGACCCGCAAGCCCGGTGCCAGTTAACGAATTCT
AGATCTTGAGACAAATGGCAGTATTCATCCACAATTTTAAAAGAAAAGGGGGGATTGGGGGGTACAGTGC
AGGGGAAAGAATAGTAGACATAATAGCAACAGACATACAAACTAAAGAATTACAAAAACAAATTACAAAA
ATTCAAAATTTTCGGGTTTATTACAGGGACAGCAGAGATCCACTTTGGCGCCGG
Features (pLannotate 1.2.2; 33 found; start..end, strand, type, name):
     23..89      +  CDS            small t antigen (fragment): SV40 (simian virus 40) small t antigen
     96..1274    +  promoter       EF-1α promoter: strong constitutive promoter for human elongation factor EF-1α
   1294..1318    +  protein_bind   attB1: mutant version of attB; recombination site for the Gateway® BP reaction BP Clonase™
   1312..2244    +  CDS            R1A_MERS1 (fragment) (sequence partly withheld): Experimental evidence at protein level: Swiss-Prot protein existence level 1. [Non-structural protein 10]: Plays a pivotal role in viral transcription by stimulating both nsp14 3'-5' exoribonuclease and nsp16 2'-O-methyltransferase activities. Therefore plays an essential role in viral mRNAs cap methylation. From Middle East respiratory syndrome-related coronavirus (isolate United Kingdom/H123990006/2012) (MERS-CoV) (Betacoronavirus England 1).
   2249..2273    -  protein_bind   attB2: mutant version of attB; recombination site for the Gateway® BP reaction BP Clonase™
   2281..2322    +  CDS            V5 tag: epitope tag from simian virus 5
   2373..2961    +  misc_feature   WPRE: woodchuck hepatitis virus posttranscriptional regulatory element
   3012..3031    +  misc_feature   cPPT/CTS (fragment): central polypurine tract and central termination sequence of HIV-1
   3033..3266    +  LTR            3' LTR (ΔU3): self-inactivating 3' long terminal repeat (LTR) from HIV-1
   3344..3465    +  polyA_signal   SV40 poly(A) signal: SV40 polyadenylation signal
   3505..3640    +  rep_origin     SV40 ori: SV40 origin of replication
   3661..3679    -  promoter       T7 promoter: promoter for bacteriophage T7 RNA polymerase
   3687..3842    +  CDS            lacZα (fragment): LacZα fragment of β-galactosidase; lacZ fragment
   3847..4275    +  rep_origin     f1 ori (sequence partly withheld): f1 bacteriophage origin of replication; arrow indicates direction of (+) strand synthesis
   4328..4432    +  promoter       AmpR promoter: bla
   4433..5293    +  CDS            AmpR: β-lactamase; bla; confers resistance to ampicillin, carbenicillin, and related antibiotics
   5464..6052    +  rep_origin     ori: high-copy-number ColE1/pMB1/pBR322/pUC origin of replication
   6235..6327    +  CDS            lacI (fragment): lac repressor; lacI; The lac repressor binds to the lac operator to inhibit transcription in E. coli. This inhibition can be relieved by adding lactose or isopropyl-β-D-thiogalactopyranoside (IPTG).
   6340..6361    +  protein_bind   CAP binding site: CAP binding activates transcription in the presence of cAMP. E. coli catabolite activator protein
   6376..6406    +  promoter       lac promoter: promoter for the E. coli lac operon
   6414..6430    +  protein_bind   lac operator: The lac repressor binds to the lac operator to inhibit transcription in E. coli. This inhibition can be relieved by adding lactose or isopropyl-β-D-thiogalactopyranoside (IPTG). lac repressor encoded by lacI
   6475..6493    +  promoter       T3 promoter: promoter for bacteriophage T3 RNA polymerase
   6521..6747    +  promoter       RSV promoter: Rous sarcoma virus enhancer/promoter
   6748..6928    +  LTR            5' LTR (truncated): truncated 5' long terminal repeat (LTR) from HIV-1
   6975..7100    +  misc_feature   HIV-1 Ψ: packaging signal of human immunodeficiency virus type 1
   7084..7447    +  CDS            HIV-1 gag (fragment): gag protein from human immunodeficiency virus 1; gag
   7593..7826    +  misc_feature   RRE: The Rev response element (RRE) of HIV-1 allows for Rev-dependent mRNA export from the nucleus to the cytoplasm.
   8203..8229    +  CDS            Rev (fragment): human immunodeficiency virus 1 (HIV-1) Rev protein; rev; enhances nuclear export of unspliced and incompletely spliced viral mRNAs
   8236..8259    +  promoter       SV40 promoter (fragment): SV40 early promoter
   8260..8331    +  promoter       SV40 promoter (fragment): SV40 enhancer and early promoter
   8355..8490    +  rep_origin     SV40 ori: SV40 origin of replication
   8536..9132    +  CDS            PuroR (fragment): puromycin N-acetyltransferase; pac from Streptomyces; confers resistance to puromycin
   9181..9298    +  misc_feature   cPPT/CTS: central polypurine tract and central termination sequence of HIV-1
