>Addgene plasmid #160282 | pLEX307-MERS-CoV-3CL | addgene full sequence | sequence record 363827 | Addgene NGS Result
AAACCGCCTCTCCCCGCGCGTTGGCCGATTCATTAATGCAGCTGGCACGACAGGTTTCCCGACTGGAAAG
CGGGCAGTGAGCGCAACGCAATTAATGTGAGTTAGCTCACTCATTAGGCACCCCAGGCTTTACACTTTAT
GCTTCCGGCTCGTATGTTGTGTGGAATTGTGAGCGGATAACAATTTCACACAGGAAACAGCTATGACCAT
GATTACGCCAAGCGCGCAATTAACCCTCACTAAAGGGAACAAAAGCTGGAGCTGCAAGCTTAATGTAGTC
TTATGCAATACTCTTGTAGTCTTGCAACATGGTAACGATGAGTTAGCAACATGCCTTACAAGGAGAGAAA
AAGCACCGTGCATGCCGATTGGTGGAAGTAAGGTGGTACGATCGTGCCTTATTAGGAAGGCAACAGACGG
GTCTGACATGGATTGGACGAACCACTGAATTGCCGCATTGCAGAGATATTGTATTTAAGTGCCTAGCTCG
ATACATAAACGGGTCTCTCTGGTTAGACCAGATCTGAGCCTGGGAGCTCTCTGGCTAACTAGGGAACCCA
CTGCTTAAGCCTCAATAAAGCTTGCCTTGAGTGCTTCAAGTAGTGTGTGCCCGTCTGTTGTGTGACTCTG
GTAACTAGAGATCCCTCAGACCCTTTTAGTCAGTGTGGAAAATCTCTAGCAGTGGCGCCCGAACAGGGAC
TTGAAAGCGAAAGGGAAACCAGAGGAGCTCTCTCGACGCAGGACTCGGCTTGCTGAAGCGCGCACGGCAA
GAGGCGAGGGGCGGCGACTGGTGAGTACGCCAAAAATTTTGACTAGCGGAGGCTAGAAGGAGAGAGATGG
GTGCGAGAGCGTCAGTATTAAGCGGGGGAGAATTAGATCGCGATGGGAAAAAATTCGGTTAAGGCCAGGG
GGAAAGAAAAAATATAAATTAAAACATATAGTATGGGCAAGCAGGGAGCTAGAACGATTCGCAGTTAATC
CTGGCCTGTTAGAAACATCAGAAGGCTGTAGACAAATACTGGGACAGCTACAACCATCCCTTCAGACAGG
ATCAGAAGAACTTAGATCATTATATAATACAGTAGCAACCCTCTATTGTGTGCATCAAAGGATAGAGATA
AAAGACACCAAGGAAGCTTTAGACAAGATAGAGGAAGAGCAAAACAAAAGTAAGACCACCGCACAGCAAG
CGGCCGCTGATCTTCAGACCTGGAGGAGGAGATATGAGGGACAATTGGAGAAGTGAATTATATAAATATA
AAGTAGTAAAAATTGAACCATTAGGAGTAGCACCCACCAAGGCAAAGAGAAGAGTGGTGCAGAGAGAAAA
AAGAGCAGTGGGAATAGGAGCTTTGTTCCTTGGGTTCTTGGGAGCAGCAGGAAGCACTATGGGCGCAGCG
TCAATGACGCTGACGGTACAGGCCAGACAATTATTGTCTGGTATAGTGCAGCAGCAGAACAATTTGCTGA
GGGCTATTGAGGCGCAACAGCATCTGTTGCAACTCACAGTCTGGGGCATCAAGCAGCTCCAGGCAAGAAT
CCTGGCTGTGGAAAGATACCTAAAGGATCAACAGCTCCTGGGGATTTGGGGTTGCTCTGGAAAACTCATT
TGCACCACTGCTGTGCCTTGGAATGCTAGTTGGAGTAATAAATCTCTGGAACAGATTTGGAATCACACGA
CCTGGATGGAGTGGGACAGAGAAATTAACAATTACACAAGCTTAATACACTCCTTAATTGAAGAATCGCA
AAACCAGCAAGAAAAGAATGAACAAGAATTATTGGAATTAGATAAATGGGCAAGTTTGTGGAATTGGTTT
AACATAACAAATTGGCTGTGGTATATAAAATTATTCATAATGATAGTAGGAGGCTTGGTAGGTTTAAGAA
TAGTTTTTGCTGTACTTTCTATAGTGAATAGAGTTAGGCAGGGATATTCACCATTATCGTTTCAGACCCA
CCTCCCAACCCCGAGGGGACCCATGCATTGCATCTCAATTAGTCAGCAACCAGGTGTGGAAAGTCCCCAG
GCTCCCCAGCAGGCAGAAGTATGCAAAGCATGCGTCTCAATTAGTCAGCAACCATAGTCCCGCCCCTAAC
TCCGCCCATCCCGCCCCTAACTCCGCCCAGTTCCGCCCATTCTCCGCCCCATGGCTGACTAATTTTTTTT
ATTTATGCAGAGGCCGAGGCCGCCTCGGCCTCTGAGCTATTCCAGAAGTAGTGAGGAGGCTTTTTTGGAG
GCCTAGGGACGTACCCAATTCGCCCTATAGTGAGTCGTATTACGCGCGCTCACTGGCCGTCGTTTTACAA
CGTCGTGACTGGGAAAACCCTGGCGTTACCCAACTTAATCGCCTTGCAGCACATCCCCCTTTCGCCAGCT
GGCGTAATAGCGAAGAGGCCCGCACCGATCGCCCTTCCCAACAGTTGCGCAGCCTGAATGGCGAATGGG
[124 nt withheld, positions 2450-2573]
C
[91 nt withheld, positions 2575-2665]
A
[49 nt withheld, positions 2667-2715]
CCTTTGACGTTGGAGTCCACGTTCTTT
[37 nt withheld, positions 2743-2779]
ACCCTATCTCGGTCTATTCTTTTGATTTATAAGGGATTTTGCCGATTTCGGCCTATTGGTTAAAAAATGA
GCTGATTTAACAAAAATTTAACGCGAATTTTAACAAAATATTAACGCTTACAATTTAGGTGGCACTTTTC
GGGGAAATGTGCGCGGAACCCCTATTTGTTTATTTTTCTAAATACATTCAAATATGTATCCGCTCATGAG
ACAATAACCCTGATAAATGCTTCAATAATATTGAAAAAGGAAGAGTATGAGTATTCAACATTTCCGTGTC
GCCCTTATTCCCTTTTTTGCGGCATTTTGCCTTCCTGTTTTTGCTCACCCAGAAACGCTGGTGAAAGTAA
AAGATGCTGAAGATCAGTTGGGTGCACGAGTGGGTTACATCGAACTGGATCTCAACAGCGGTAAGATCCT
TGAGAGTTTTCGCCCCGAAGAACGTTTTCCAATGATGAGCACTTTTAAAGTTCTGCTATGTGGCGCGGTA
TTATCCCGTATTGACGCCGGGCAAGAGCAACTCGGTCGCCGCATACACTATTCTCAGAATGACTTGGTTG
AGTACTCACCAGTCACAGAAAAGCATCTTACGGATGGCATGACAGTAAGAGAATTATGCAGTGCTGCCAT
AACCATGAGTGATAACACTGCGGCCAACTTACTTCTGACAACGATCGGAGGACCGAAGGAGCTAACCGCT
TTTTTGCACAACATGGGGGATCATGTAACTCGCCTTGATCGTTGGGAACCGGAGCTGAATGAAGCCATAC
CAAACGACGAGCGTGACACCACGATGCCTGTAGCAATGGCAACAACGTTGCGCAAACTATTAACTGGCGA
ACTACTTACTCTAGCTTCCCGGCAACAATTAATAGACTGGATGGAGGCGGATAAAGTTGCAGGACCACTT
CTGCGCTCGGCCCTTCCGGCTGGCTGGTTTATTGCTGATAAATCTGGAGCCGGTGAGCGTGGGTCTCGCG
GTATCATTGCAGCACTGGGGCCAGATGGTAAGCCCTCCCGTATCGTAGTTATCTACACGACGGGGAGTCA
GGCAACTATGGATGAACGAAATAGACAGATCGCTGAGATAGGTGCCTCACTGATTAAGCATTGGTAACTG
TCAGACCAAGTTTACTCATATATACTTTAGATTGATTTAAAACTTCATTTTTAATTTAAAAGGATCTAGG
TGAAGATCCTTTTTGATAATCTCATGACCAAAATCCCTTAACGTGAGTTTTCGTTCCACTGAGCGTCAGA
CCCCGTAGAAAAGATCAAAGGATCTTCTTGAGATCCTTTTTTTCTGCGCGTAATCTGCTGCTTGCAAACA
AAAAAACCACCGCTACCAGCGGTGGTTTGTTTGCCGGATCAAGAGCTACCAACTCTTTTTCCGAAGGTAA
CTGGCTTCAGCAGAGCGCAGATACCAAATACTGTTCTTCTAGTGTAGCCGTAGTTAGGCCACCACTTCAA
GAACTCTGTAGCACCGCCTACATACCTCGCTCTGCTAATCCTGTTACCAGTGGCTGCTGCCAGTGGCGAT
AAGTCGTGTCTTACCGGGTTGGACTCAAGACGATAGTTACCGGATAAGGCGCAGCGGTCGGGCTGAACGG
GGGGTTCGTGCACACAGCCCAGCTTGGAGCGAACGACCTACACCGAACTGAGATACCTACAGCGTGAGCT
ATGAGAAAGCGCCACGCTTCCCGAAGGGAGAAAGGCGGACAGGTATCCGGTAAGCGGCAGGGTCGGAACA
GGAGAGCGCACGAGGGAGCTTCCAGGGGGAAACGCCTGGTATCTTTATAGTCCTGTCGGGTTTCGCCACC
TCTGACTTGAGCGTCGATTTTTGTGATGCTCGTCAGGGGGGCGGAGCCTATGGAAAAACGCCAGCAACGC
GGCCTTTTTACGGTTCCTGGCCTTTTGCTGGCCTTTTGCTCACATGTTCTTTCCTGCGTTATCCCCTGAT
TCTGTGGATAACCGTATTACCGCCTTTGAGTGAGCTGATACCGCTCGCCGCAGCCGAACGACCGAGCGCA
GCGAGTCAGTGAGCGAGGAAGCGGAAGAGCGCCCAATACGC
Features (pLannotate 1.2.2; 20 found; start..end, strand, type, name):
     93..114     +  protein_bind   CAP binding site: CAP binding activates transcription in the presence of cAMP. E. coli catabolite activator protein
    129..159     +  promoter       lac promoter: promoter for the E. coli lac operon
    167..183     +  protein_bind   lac operator: The lac repressor binds to the lac operator to inhibit transcription in E. coli. This inhibition can be relieved by adding lactose or isopropyl-β-D-thiogalactopyranoside (IPTG). lac repressor encoded by lacI
    228..246     +  promoter       T3 promoter: promoter for bacteriophage T3 RNA polymerase
    274..500     +  promoter       RSV promoter: Rous sarcoma virus enhancer/promoter
    501..681     +  LTR            5' LTR (truncated): truncated 5' long terminal repeat (LTR) from HIV-1
    728..853     +  misc_feature   HIV-1 Ψ: packaging signal of human immunodeficiency virus type 1
    837..1200    +  CDS            HIV-1 gag (fragment): gag protein from human immunodeficiency virus 1; gag
   1346..1579    +  misc_feature   RRE: The Rev response element (RRE) of HIV-1 allows for Rev-dependent mRNA export from the nucleus to the cytoplasm.
   1956..1982    +  CDS            Rev (fragment): human immunodeficiency virus 1 (HIV-1) Rev protein; rev; enhances nuclear export of unspliced and incompletely spliced viral mRNAs
   1989..2012    +  promoter       SV40 promoter (fragment): SV40 early promoter
   2013..2084    +  promoter       SV40 promoter (fragment): SV40 enhancer and early promoter
   2108..2243    +  rep_origin     SV40 ori: SV40 origin of replication
   2264..2282    -  promoter       T7 promoter: promoter for bacteriophage T7 RNA polymerase
   2290..2445    +  CDS            lacZα (fragment): LacZα fragment of β-galactosidase; lacZ fragment
   2450..2878    +  rep_origin     f1 ori (sequence partly withheld): f1 bacteriophage origin of replication; arrow indicates direction of (+) strand synthesis
   2931..3035    +  promoter       AmpR promoter: bla
   3036..3896    +  CDS            AmpR: β-lactamase; bla; confers resistance to ampicillin, carbenicillin, and related antibiotics
   4067..4655    +  rep_origin     ori: high-copy-number ColE1/pMB1/pBR322/pUC origin of replication
   4838..80      +  CDS            lacI (fragment) (across the origin): lac repressor; lacI; The lac repressor binds to the lac operator to inhibit transcription in E. coli. This inhibition can be relieved by adding lactose or isopropyl-β-D-thiogalactopyranoside (IPTG).
