[The description below was written by a language model from this plasmid's Addgene catalogue record and pLannotate feature annotations shown in this document.]
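Description:
pLEX307-MERS-CoV-3CL is a third-generation-style, self-inactivating HIV-1 lentiviral expression plasmid built on the pLEX_307 backbone for constitutive expression of the MERS-CoV 3CL (main) protease in mammalian cells, either by direct transfection or after packaging into lentivirus. In bacteria it is maintained through a high-copy ColE1/pUC origin and ampicillin resistance (bla); an f1 origin and remnants of a lac/T3/T7 cloning region are also present. The viral genome is transcribed from an RSV promoter fused to a truncated 5' LTR and carries the Ψ packaging signal with a partial gag sequence, the RRE for Rev-dependent export, a cPPT/CTS, a WPRE to boost transcript levels, and a ΔU3 3' LTR followed by an SV40 polyadenylation signal.

Inside the provirus, an SV40 early promoter drives puromycin N-acetyltransferase for selection of transfected or transduced cells, and the EF-1α promoter drives the roughly 0.9 kb protease coding region, which the annotation matches to a fragment of the MERS-CoV replicase polyprotein 1a. The insert was introduced by Gateway cloning and is flanked by attB1 and attB2 sites. A V5 epitope tag lies just downstream of attB2, but the record does not say whether it is translated in frame with the protease. The associated work concerns cytotoxicity caused by coronavirus 3CL proteases and its rescue by inhibitors.

The depositor warns of frequent recombination, usually between the LTRs and sometimes between the Gateway sites. Of the two sequence records, the 9,340 nt one contains the complete cassette. The 4,850 nt one lacks PuroR, the EF-1α promoter, the insert, WPRE and the 3' LTR, with its breakpoint at the duplicated SV40 ori, so it appears to represent a deleted, recombined form rather than the intended construct.
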