Addgene plasmid #160282: pLEX307-MERS-CoV-3CL
Purpose: Allows for constituitive mammalian expression of the MERS-CoV 3CL protease via transfection or lentivirus
Depositing lab: Alejandro Chavez. Depositing organization: Columbia University. Publication: Inhibitors of Coronavirus 3CL Proteases Protect Cells from Protease-Mediated Cytotoxicity. Resnick SJ, Iketani S, Hong SJ, Zask A, Liu H, Kim S, Melore S, Lin FY, Nair MS, Huang Y, Lee S, Tay NES, Rovis T, Yang HW, Xing L, Stockwell BR, Ho DD, Chavez A. J Virol. 2021 Jun 24;95(14):e0237420. doi: 10.1128/JVI.02374-20. Epub 2021 Jun 24. PubMed 33910954.
Backbone
  Vector backbone: pLEX_307
  Vector type: Mammalian Expression, Lentiviral
  Selectable markers: Puromycin
Growth in bacteria
  Bacterial resistance: Ampicillin, 100 μg/mL
  Growth temperature: 30°C
  Growth strain: NEB Stable ; NEB 10Beta
  Copy number: High Copy
Gene/Insert
  Gene/Insert name: 3CL Protease
  Species: MERS-CoV
  Insert size (bp): 924
  Promoter: EF1a
  Cloning method: Gateway Cloning
  Sequencing primers: 5′ Unknown
Terms and licenses: Academic/Nonprofit Terms; Industry Terms: Not Available to Industry
Depositor comments: This plasmid is stored and distributed in NEB Stable. It can also be used to transform NEB 10Beta. The authors have noticed that there are high rates of recombination in these generated vectors. All users are advised to sequence the vectors and run them on a gel to ensure they show the expected full length insert and plasmid size. In cases where recombination has occurred it is typically between the viral LTR elements in the vector although recombination between the gateway cloning sites has also been observed. Please visit https://doi.org/10.1101/2020.08.29.272864 for bioRxiv preprint.
How to cite: pLEX307-MERS-CoV-3CL was a gift from Alejandro Chavez (Addgene plasmid # 160282)
