>Addgene plasmid #160282 | pLEX307-MERS-CoV-3CL | depositor partial sequence | sequence record 310364 | MERS-CoV-3CL gene
ATG
[918 nt withheld, positions 4-921]
TAA
