>Addgene plasmid #160282 | pLEX307-MERS-CoV-3CL | depositor partial sequence | sequence record 310377 | pLEX307-MERS-CoV-3CL sequence 9340 bps
CTCGAGGCCTGCAGGTGCAAAGATGGATAAAGTTTTAAACAGAGAGGAATCTTTGCAGCTAATGGACCTT
CTAGGTCTTGAAAGGAGTGGGAATTGGCTCCGGTGCCCGTCAGTGGGCAGAGCGCACATCGCCCACAGTC
CCCGAGAAGTTGGGGGGAGGGGTCGGCAATTGAACCGGTGCCTAGAGAAGGTGGCGCGGGGTAAACTGGG
AAAGTGATGTCGTGTACTGGCTCCGCCTTTTTCCCGAGGGTGGGGGAGAACCGTATATAAGTGCAGTAGT
CGCCGTGAACGTTCTTTTTCGCAACGGGTTTGCCGCCAGAACACAGGTAAGTGCCGTGTGTGGTTCCCGC
GGGCCTGGCCTCTTTACGGGTTATGGCCCTTGCGTGCCTTGAATTACTTCCACCTGGCTGCAGTACGTGA
TTCTTGATCCCGAGCTTCGGGTTGGAAGTGGGTGGGAGAGTTCGAGGCCTTGCGCTTAAGGAGCCCCTTC
GCCTCGTGCTTGAGTTGAGGCCTGGCCTGGGCGCTGGGGCCGCCGCGTGCGAATCTGGTGGCACCTTCGC
GCCTGTCTCGCTGCTTTCGATAAGTCTCTAGCCATTTAAAATTTTTGATGACCTGCTGCGACGCTTTTTT
TCTGGCAAGATAGTCTTGTAAATGCGGGCCAAGATCTGCACACTGGTATTTCGGTTTTTGGGGCCGCGGG
CGGCGACGGGGCCCGTGCGTCCCAGCGCACATGTTCGGCGAGGCGGGGCCTGCGAGCGCGGCCACCGAGA
ATCGGACGGGGGTAGTCTCAAGCTGGCCGGCCTGCTCTGGTGCCTGGCCTCGCGCCGCCGTGTATCGCCC
CGCCCTGGGCGGCAAGGCTGGCCCGGTCGGCACCAGTTGCGTGAGCGGAAAGATGGCCGCTTCCCGGCCC
TGCTGCAGGGAGCTCAAAATGGAGGACGCGGCGCTCGGGAGAGCGGGCGGGTGAGTCACCCACACAAAGG
AAAAGGGCCTTTCCGTCCTCAGCCGTCGCTTCATGTGACTCCACGGAGTACCGGGCGCCGTCCAGGCACC
TCGATTAGTTCTCGAGCTTTTGGAGTACGTCGTCTTTAGGTTGGGGGGAGGGGTTTTATGCGATGGAGTT
TCCCCACACTGAGTGGGTGGAGACTGAAGTTAGGCCAGCTTGGCACTTGATGTAATTCTCCTTGGAATTT
GCCCTTTTTGAGTTTGGATCTTGGTTCATTCTCAAGCCTCAGACAGTGGTTCAAAGTTTTTTTCTTCCAT
TTCAGGTGTCGTGAGGCTAGCATCGATTGATCAACAAGTTTGTACAAAAAAGCAGGCTACAAAATG
[918 nt withheld, positions 1327-2244]
TAAAACCCAGCTTTCTTGTACAAAGTGGTTGATATCGGTAAGCCTATCCCTAACCCTCTCCTCGGTCTCG
ATTCTACGTAGTAATGAACTAGTACCGGTTAAGTCGACAATCAACGCGTTAAGTCGACAATCAACCTCTG
GATTACAAAATTTGTGAAAGATTGACTGGTATTCTTAACTATGTTGCTCCTTTTACGCTATGTGGATACG
CTGCTTTAATGCCTTTGTATCATGCTATTGCTTCCCGTATGGCTTTCATTTTCTCCTCCTTGTATAAATC
CTGGTTGCTGTCTCTTTATGAGGAGTTGTGGCCCGTTGTCAGGCAACGTGGCGTGGTGTGCACTGTGTTT
GCTGACGCAACCCCCACTGGTTGGGGCATTGCCACCACCTGTCAGCTCCTTTCCGGGACTTTCGCTTTCC
CCCTCCCTATTGCCACGGCGGAACTCATCGCCGCCTGCCTTGCCCGCTGCTGGACAGGGGCTCGGCTGTT
GGGCACTGACAATTCCGTGGTGTTGTCGGGGAAATCATCGTCCTTTCCTTGGCTGCTCGCCTGTGTTGCC
ACCTGGATTCTGCGCGGGACGTCCTTCTGCTACGTCCCTTCGGCCCTCAATCCAGCGGACCTTCCTTCCC
GCGGCCTGCTGCCGGCTCTGCGGCCTCTTCCGCGTCTTCGCCTTCGCCCTCAGACGAGTCGGATCTCCCT
TTGGGCCGCCTCCCCGCGTCGACTTTAAGACCAATGACTTACAAGGCAGCTGTAGATCTTAGCCACTTTT
TAAAAGAAAAGGGGGGACTGGAAGGGCTAATTCACTCCCAACGAAGACAAGATCTGCTTTTTGCTTGTAC
TGGGTCTCTCTGGTTAGACCAGATCTGAGCCTGGGAGCTCTCTGGCTAACTAGGGAACCCACTGCTTAAG
CCTCAATAAAGCTTGCCTTGAGTGCTTCAAGTAGTGTGTGCCCGTCTGTTGTGTGACTCTGGTAACTAGA
GATCCCTCAGACCCTTTTAGTCAGTGTGGAAAATCTCTAGCAGTACGTATAGTAGTTCATGTCATCTTAT
TATTCAGTATTTATAACTTGCAAAGAAATGAATATCAGAGAGTGAGAGGAACTTGTTTATTGCAGCTTAT
AATGGTTACAAATAAAGCAATAGCATCACAAATTTCACAAATAAAGCATTTTTTTCACTGCATTCTAGTT
GTGGTTTGTCCAAACTCATCAATGTATCTTATCATGTCTGGCTCTAGCTATCCCGCCCCTAACTCCGCCC
ATCCCGCCCCTAACTCCGCCCAGTTCCGCCCATTCTCCGCCCCATGGCTGACTAATTTTTTTTATTTATG
CAGAGGCCGAGGCCGCCTCGGCCTCTGAGCTATTCCAGAAGTAGTGAGGAGGCTTTTTTGGAGGCCTAGG
GACGTACCCAATTCGCCCTATAGTGAGTCGTATTACGCGCGCTCACTGGCCGTCGTTTTACAACGTCGTG
ACTGGGAAAACCCTGGCGTTACCCAACTTAATCGCCTTGCAGCACATCCCCCTTTCGCCAGCTGGCGTAA
TAGCGAAGAGGCCCGCACCGATCGCCCTTCCCAACAGTTGCGCAGCCTGAATGGCGAATGGG
[124 nt withheld, positions 3847-3970]
C
[91 nt withheld, positions 3972-4062]
A
[49 nt withheld, positions 4064-4112]
CCTTTGACGTTGGAGTCCACGTTCTTT
[37 nt withheld, positions 4140-4176]
ACCCTATCTCGGTCTATTCTTTTGATTTATAAGGGATTTTGCCGATTTCGGCCTATTGGTTAAAAAATGA
GCTGATTTAACAAAAATTTAACGCGAATTTTAACAAAATATTAACGCTTACAATTTAGGTGGCACTTTTC
GGGGAAATGTGCGCGGAACCCCTATTTGTTTATTTTTCTAAATACATTCAAATATGTATCCGCTCATGAG
ACAATAACCCTGATAAATGCTTCAATAATATTGAAAAAGGAAGAGTATGAGTATTCAACATTTCCGTGTC
GCCCTTATTCCCTTTTTTGCGGCATTTTGCCTTCCTGTTTTTGCTCACCCAGAAACGCTGGTGAAAGTAA
AAGATGCTGAAGATCAGTTGGGTGCACGAGTGGGTTACATCGAACTGGATCTCAACAGCGGTAAGATCCT
TGAGAGTTTTCGCCCCGAAGAACGTTTTCCAATGATGAGCACTTTTAAAGTTCTGCTATGTGGCGCGGTA
TTATCCCGTATTGACGCCGGGCAAGAGCAACTCGGTCGCCGCATACACTATTCTCAGAATGACTTGGTTG
AGTACTCACCAGTCACAGAAAAGCATCTTACGGATGGCATGACAGTAAGAGAATTATGCAGTGCTGCCAT
AACCATGAGTGATAACACTGCGGCCAACTTACTTCTGACAACGATCGGAGGACCGAAGGAGCTAACCGCT
TTTTTGCACAACATGGGGGATCATGTAACTCGCCTTGATCGTTGGGAACCGGAGCTGAATGAAGCCATAC
CAAACGACGAGCGTGACACCACGATGCCTGTAGCAATGGCAACAACGTTGCGCAAACTATTAACTGGCGA
ACTACTTACTCTAGCTTCCCGGCAACAATTAATAGACTGGATGGAGGCGGATAAAGTTGCAGGACCACTT
CTGCGCTCGGCCCTTCCGGCTGGCTGGTTTATTGCTGATAAATCTGGAGCCGGTGAGCGTGGGTCTCGCG
GTATCATTGCAGCACTGGGGCCAGATGGTAAGCCCTCCCGTATCGTAGTTATCTACACGACGGGGAGTCA
GGCAACTATGGATGAACGAAATAGACAGATCGCTGAGATAGGTGCCTCACTGATTAAGCATTGGTAACTG
TCAGACCAAGTTTACTCATATATACTTTAGATTGATTTAAAACTTCATTTTTAATTTAAAAGGATCTAGG
TGAAGATCCTTTTTGATAATCTCATGACCAAAATCCCTTAACGTGAGTTTTCGTTCCACTGAGCGTCAGA
CCCCGTAGAAAAGATCAAAGGATCTTCTTGAGATCCTTTTTTTCTGCGCGTAATCTGCTGCTTGCAAACA
AAAAAACCACCGCTACCAGCGGTGGTTTGTTTGCCGGATCAAGAGCTACCAACTCTTTTTCCGAAGGTAA
CTGGCTTCAGCAGAGCGCAGATACCAAATACTGTTCTTCTAGTGTAGCCGTAGTTAGGCCACCACTTCAA
GAACTCTGTAGCACCGCCTACATACCTCGCTCTGCTAATCCTGTTACCAGTGGCTGCTGCCAGTGGCGAT
AAGTCGTGTCTTACCGGGTTGGACTCAAGACGATAGTTACCGGATAAGGCGCAGCGGTCGGGCTGAACGG
GGGGTTCGTGCACACAGCCCAGCTTGGAGCGAACGACCTACACCGAACTGAGATACCTACAGCGTGAGCT
ATGAGAAAGCGCCACGCTTCCCGAAGGGAGAAAGGCGGACAGGTATCCGGTAAGCGGCAGGGTCGGAACA
GGAGAGCGCACGAGGGAGCTTCCAGGGGGAAACGCCTGGTATCTTTATAGTCCTGTCGGGTTTCGCCACC
TCTGACTTGAGCGTCGATTTTTGTGATGCTCGTCAGGGGGGCGGAGCCTATGGAAAAACGCCAGCAACGC
GGCCTTTTTACGGTTCCTGGCCTTTTGCTGGCCTTTTGCTCACATGTTCTTTCCTGCGTTATCCCCTGAT
TCTGTGGATAACCGTATTACCGCCTTTGAGTGAGCTGATACCGCTCGCCGCAGCCGAACGACCGAGCGCA
GCGAGTCAGTGAGCGAGGAAGCGGAAGAGCGCCCAATACGCAAACCGCCTCTCCCCGCGCGTTGGCCGAT
TCATTAATGCAGCTGGCACGACAGGTTTCCCGACTGGAAAGCGGGCAGTGAGCGCAACGCAATTAATGTG
AGTTAGCTCACTCATTAGGCACCCCAGGCTTTACACTTTATGCTTCCGGCTCGTATGTTGTGTGGAATTG
TGAGCGGATAACAATTTCACACAGGAAACAGCTATGACCATGATTACGCCAAGCGCGCAATTAACCCTCA
CTAAAGGGAACAAAAGCTGGAGCTGCAAGCTTAATGTAGTCTTATGCAATACTCTTGTAGTCTTGCAACA
TGGTAACGATGAGTTAGCAACATGCCTTACAAGGAGAGAAAAAGCACCGTGCATGCCGATTGGTGGAAGT
AAGGTGGTACGATCGTGCCTTATTAGGAAGGCAACAGACGGGTCTGACATGGATTGGACGAACCACTGAA
TTGCCGCATTGCAGAGATATTGTATTTAAGTGCCTAGCTCGATACATAAACGGGTCTCTCTGGTTAGACC
AGATCTGAGCCTGGGAGCTCTCTGGCTAACTAGGGAACCCACTGCTTAAGCCTCAATAAAGCTTGCCTTG
AGTGCTTCAAGTAGTGTGTGCCCGTCTGTTGTGTGACTCTGGTAACTAGAGATCCCTCAGACCCTTTTAG
TCAGTGTGGAAAATCTCTAGCAGTGGCGCCCGAACAGGGACTTGAAAGCGAAAGGGAAACCAGAGGAGCT
CTCTCGACGCAGGACTCGGCTTGCTGAAGCGCGCACGGCAAGAGGCGAGGGGCGGCGACTGGTGAGTACG
CCAAAAATTTTGACTAGCGGAGGCTAGAAGGAGAGAGATGGGTGCGAGAGCGTCAGTATTAAGCGGGGGA
GAATTAGATCGCGATGGGAAAAAATTCGGTTAAGGCCAGGGGGAAAGAAAAAATATAAATTAAAACATAT
AGTATGGGCAAGCAGGGAGCTAGAACGATTCGCAGTTAATCCTGGCCTGTTAGAAACATCAGAAGGCTGT
AGACAAATACTGGGACAGCTACAACCATCCCTTCAGACAGGATCAGAAGAACTTAGATCATTATATAATA
CAGTAGCAACCCTCTATTGTGTGCATCAAAGGATAGAGATAAAAGACACCAAGGAAGCTTTAGACAAGAT
AGAGGAAGAGCAAAACAAAAGTAAGACCACCGCACAGCAAGCGGCCGCTGATCTTCAGACCTGGAGGAGG
AGATATGAGGGACAATTGGAGAAGTGAATTATATAAATATAAAGTAGTAAAAATTGAACCATTAGGAGTA
GCACCCACCAAGGCAAAGAGAAGAGTGGTGCAGAGAGAAAAAAGAGCAGTGGGAATAGGAGCTTTGTTCC
TTGGGTTCTTGGGAGCAGCAGGAAGCACTATGGGCGCAGCGTCAATGACGCTGACGGTACAGGCCAGACA
ATTATTGTCTGGTATAGTGCAGCAGCAGAACAATTTGCTGAGGGCTATTGAGGCGCAACAGCATCTGTTG
CAACTCACAGTCTGGGGCATCAAGCAGCTCCAGGCAAGAATCCTGGCTGTGGAAAGATACCTAAAGGATC
AACAGCTCCTGGGGATTTGGGGTTGCTCTGGAAAACTCATTTGCACCACTGCTGTGCCTTGGAATGCTAG
TTGGAGTAATAAATCTCTGGAACAGATTTGGAATCACACGACCTGGATGGAGTGGGACAGAGAAATTAAC
AATTACACAAGCTTAATACACTCCTTAATTGAAGAATCGCAAAACCAGCAAGAAAAGAATGAACAAGAAT
TATTGGAATTAGATAAATGGGCAAGTTTGTGGAATTGGTTTAACATAACAAATTGGCTGTGGTATATAAA
ATTATTCATAATGATAGTAGGAGGCTTGGTAGGTTTAAGAATAGTTTTTGCTGTACTTTCTATAGTGAAT
AGAGTTAGGCAGGGATATTCACCATTATCGTTTCAGACCCACCTCCCAACCCCGAGGGGACCCATGCATT
GCATCTCAATTAGTCAGCAACCAGGTGTGGAAAGTCCCCAGGCTCCCCAGCAGGCAGAAGTATGCAAAGC
ATGCGTCTCAATTAGTCAGCAACCATAGTCCCGCCCCTAACTCCGCCCATCCCGCCCCTAACTCCGCCCA
GTTCCGCCCATTCTCCGCCCCATGGCTGACTAATTTTTTTTATTTATGCAGAGGCCGAGGCCGCCTCGGC
CTCTGAGCTATTCCAGAAGTAGTGAGGAGGCTTTTTTGGAGGCCTAGGCTTTTGCAAAAAGCTTTCTAGA
GGTACCACCGGAGCTTACCATGACCGAGTACAAGCCCACGGTGCGCCTCGCCACCCGCGACGACGTCCCC
AGGGCCGTACGCACCCTCGCCGCCGCGTTCGCCGACTACCCCGCCACGCGCCACACCGTCGATCCGGACC
GCCACATCGAGCGGGTCACCGAGCTGCAAGAACTCTTCCTCACGCGCGTCGGGCTCGACATCGGCAAGGT
GTGGGTCGCGGACGACGGCGCCGCCGTGGCGGTCTGGACCACGCCGGAGAGCGTCGAAGCGGGGGCGGTG
TTCGCCGAGATCGGCCCGCGCATGGCCGAGTTGAGCGGTTCCCGGCTGGCCGCGCAGCAACAGATGGAAG
GCCTCCTGGCGCCGCACCGGCCCAAGGAGCCCGCGTGGTTCCTGGCCACCGTCGGCGTCTCGCCCGACCA
CCAGGGCAAGGGTCTGGGCAGCGCCGTCGTGCTCCCCGGAGTGGAGGCGGCCGAGCGCGCCGGGGTGCCC
GCCTTCCTGGAGACCTCCGCGCCCCGCAACCTCCCCTTCTACGAGCGGCTCGGCTTCACCGTCACCGCCG
ACGTCGAGGTGCCCGAAGGACCGCGCACCTGGTGCATGACCCGCAAGCCCGGTGCCAGTTAACGAATTCT
AGATCTTGAGACAAATGGCAGTATTCATCCACAATTTTAAAAGAAAAGGGGGGATTGGGGGGTACAGTGC
AGGGGAAAGAATAGTAGACATAATAGCAACAGACATACAAACTAAAGAATTACAAAAACAAATTACAAAA
ATTCAAAATTTTCGGGTTTATTACAGGGACAGCAGAGATCCACTTTGGCGCCGG
